Addgene plasmid #144733: TFORF3257
Purpose: Lentiviral vector for overexpressing transcription factor ORFs with unique 24-bp barcodes. Barcodes facilitate identification of transcription factors in pooled screens.
Depositing lab: Feng Zhang. Depositing organization: Broad Institute. Publication: A transcription factor atlas of directed differentiation. Joung J, Ma S, Tay T, Geiger-Schuller KR, Kirchgatterer PC, Verdine VK, Guo B, Arias-Garcia MA, Allen WE, Singh A, Kuksenko O, Abudayyeh OO, Gootenberg JS, Fu Z, Macrae RK, Buenrostro JD, Regev A, Zhang F. Cell. 2023 Jan 5;186(1):209-229.e26. doi: 10.1016/j.cell.2022.11.026. PubMed 36608654.
Backbone
  Vector backbone: pLX_TRC317
  Backbone manufacturer: Broad Institute Genetic Perturbation Platform
  Backbone size w/o insert (bp): 8264
  Vector type: Mammalian Expression, Lentiviral
  Selectable markers: Puromycin
Growth in bacteria
  Bacterial resistance: Ampicillin, 100 μg/mL
  Growth temperature: 37°C
  Growth strain: NEB Stable
  Copy number: High Copy
Gene/Insert
  Gene/Insert name: ZNF800
  Species: H. sapiens (human)
  Insert size (bp): 2201
  Entrez Gene: ZNF800
  Promoter: EF1a
  Tag / fusion protein: V5 (C terminal on insert)
  Cloning method: Gateway Cloning
  Sequencing primers: 5′ GGGTGGAGACTGAAGTTAGGCCAG; 3′ CACATAGCGTAAAAGGAGCAACATAG
Resource information
  A portion of this plasmid was derived from a plasmid made by: Broad Institute Genetic Perturbation Platform
Terms and licenses: Academic/Nonprofit Terms; Industry Terms: Not Available to Industry
Depositor comments: NM_176814.4 Please test multiple small colonies in case of plasmid recombination. To make this collection available in a timely manner, a portion of this collection was not fully sequenced by Addgene. If an Addgene verified full plasmid sequence is not available, please contact us prior to placing an order to request the full sequence.
How to cite: TFORF3257 was a gift from Feng Zhang (Addgene plasmid # 144733 ; http://n2t.net/addgene:144733 ; RRID:Addgene_144733)
