[The description below was written by a language model from this plasmid's Addgene catalogue record and pLannotate feature annotations shown in this document.]
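Description:
TFORF3257 is a lentiviral mammalian expression plasmid built on the pLX_TRC317 backbone, carrying the human transcription factor ZNF800 as one member of a barcoded transcription factor ORF collection. It is propagated in E. coli through a high-copy ColE1/pUC-type origin with ampicillin selection (AmpR), and also contains an f1 origin and remnants of a lac/lacZα cloning region flanked by T7 and T3 promoters. The sequenced record is about 10.5 kb, consistent with the stated backbone and insert sizes. The depositor notes that the plasmid can recombine, as is common for LTR-containing vectors.

The viral portion has a third-generation layout: an RSV promoter drives a truncated HIV-1 5' LTR, followed by the Ψ packaging signal with a gag fragment, the RRE for Rev-dependent export of the genomic RNA, a cPPT/CTS, WPRE to enhance transcript expression, and a self-inactivating ΔU3 3' LTR, with an SV40 poly(A) signal downstream. Within this transfer cassette, an SV40 early promoter drives puromycin N-acetyltransferase for selecting transduced cells. The EF-1α promoter drives the ZNF800 ORF, which was introduced by Gateway cloning and is therefore flanked by attB1 and attB2 sites, reading through into a C-terminal V5 epitope tag for detection. The record states that each construct in the collection carries a unique 24-bp barcode, but the feature table does not annotate its position.

The construct is intended for stable overexpression of ZNF800 in mammalian cells. The barcode allows the transcription factor to be identified in pooled overexpression screens, such as those for factors that direct cell differentiation.
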