Features (pLannotate 1.2.2; 34 found; start..end, strand, type, name):
      5..231     +  promoter       RSV promoter: Rous sarcoma virus enhancer/promoter
    232..412     +  LTR            5' LTR (truncated): truncated 5' long terminal repeat (LTR) from HIV-1
    459..584     +  misc_feature   HIV-1 Ψ: packaging signal of human immunodeficiency virus type 1
    568..931     +  CDS            HIV-1 gag (fragment): gag protein from human immunodeficiency virus 1; gag
   1077..1310    +  misc_feature   RRE: The Rev response element (RRE) of HIV-1 allows for Rev-dependent mRNA export from the nucleus to the cytoplasm.
   1687..1713    +  CDS            Rev (fragment): human immunodeficiency virus 1 (HIV-1) Rev protein; rev; enhances nuclear export of unspliced and incompletely spliced viral mRNAs
   1720..1743    +  promoter       SV40 promoter (fragment): SV40 early promoter
   1744..1815    +  promoter       SV40 promoter (fragment): SV40 enhancer and early promoter
   1839..1974    +  rep_origin     SV40 ori: SV40 origin of replication
   2020..2616    +  CDS            PuroR (fragment): puromycin N-acetyltransferase; pac from Streptomyces; confers resistance to puromycin
   2665..2782    +  misc_feature   cPPT/CTS: central polypurine tract and central termination sequence of HIV-1
   2847..2913    +  CDS            small t antigen (fragment): SV40 (simian virus 40) small t antigen
   2920..4098    +  promoter       EF-1α promoter: strong constitutive promoter for human elongation factor EF-1α
   4119..4136    +  protein_bind   attB1 (fragment): mutant version of attB; core recombination site for the Gateway® BP reaction BP Clonase™
   4145..6136    +  CDS            ZNF800: ZN800_HUMAN - Experimental evidence at protein level: Swiss-Prot protein existence level 1. May be involved in transcriptional regulation. From Homo sapiens (Human).
   6144..6161    -  protein_bind   attB2 (fragment): mutant version of attB; core recombination site for the Gateway® BP reaction BP Clonase™
   6170..6211    +  CDS            V5 tag: epitope tag from simian virus 5
   6227..6280    +  promoter       U6 promoter (fragment): RNA polymerase III promoter for human U6 snRNA
   6322..6910    +  misc_feature   WPRE: woodchuck hepatitis virus posttranscriptional regulatory element
   6961..6980    +  misc_feature   cPPT/CTS (fragment): central polypurine tract and central termination sequence of HIV-1
   6982..7215    +  LTR            3' LTR (ΔU3): self-inactivating 3' long terminal repeat (LTR) from HIV-1
   7293..7414    +  polyA_signal   SV40 poly(A) signal: SV40 polyadenylation signal
   7454..7589    +  rep_origin     SV40 ori: SV40 origin of replication
   7610..7628    -  promoter       T7 promoter: promoter for bacteriophage T7 RNA polymerase
   7636..7791    +  CDS            lacZα (fragment): LacZα fragment of β-galactosidase; lacZ fragment
   7796..8224    +  rep_origin     f1 ori (sequence partly withheld): f1 bacteriophage origin of replication; arrow indicates direction of (+) strand synthesis
   8277..8381    +  promoter       AmpR promoter: bla
   8382..9242    +  CDS            AmpR: β-lactamase; bla; confers resistance to ampicillin, carbenicillin, and related antibiotics
   9413..10001   +  rep_origin     ori: high-copy-number ColE1/pMB1/pBR322/pUC origin of replication
  10184..10276   +  CDS            lacI (fragment): lac repressor; lacI; The lac repressor binds to the lac operator to inhibit transcription in E. coli. This inhibition can be relieved by adding lactose or isopropyl-β-D-thiogalactopyranoside (IPTG).
  10289..10310   +  protein_bind   CAP binding site: CAP binding activates transcription in the presence of cAMP. E. coli catabolite activator protein
  10325..10355   +  promoter       lac promoter: promoter for the E. coli lac operon
  10363..10379   +  protein_bind   lac operator: The lac repressor binds to the lac operator to inhibit transcription in E. coli. This inhibition can be relieved by adding lactose or isopropyl-β-D-thiogalactopyranoside (IPTG). lac repressor encoded by lacI
  10424..10442   +  promoter       T3 promoter: promoter for bacteriophage T3 RNA polymerase
>Addgene plasmid #144733 | TFORF3257 | addgene full sequence | sequence record 404326 | Addgene NGS Result
TTAATGTAGTCTTATGCAATACTCTTGTAGTCTTGCAACATGGTAACGATGAGTTAGCAACATGCCTTAC
AAGGAGAGAAAAAGCACCGTGCATGCCGATTGGTGGAAGTAAGGTGGTACGATCGTGCCTTATTAGGAAG
GCAACAGACGGGTCTGACATGGATTGGACGAACCACTGAATTGCCGCATTGCAGAGATATTGTATTTAAG
TGCCTAGCTCGATACATAAACGGGTCTCTCTGGTTAGACCAGATCTGAGCCTGGGAGCTCTCTGGCTAAC
TAGGGAACCCACTGCTTAAGCCTCAATAAAGCTTGCCTTGAGTGCTTCAAGTAGTGTGTGCCCGTCTGTT
GTGTGACTCTGGTAACTAGAGATCCCTCAGACCCTTTTAGTCAGTGTGGAAAATCTCTAGCAGTGGCGCC
CGAACAGGGACTTGAAAGCGAAAGGGAAACCAGAGGAGCTCTCTCGACGCAGGACTCGGCTTGCTGAAGC
GCGCACGGCAAGAGGCGAGGGGCGGCGACTGGTGAGTACGCCAAAAATTTTGACTAGCGGAGGCTAGAAG
GAGAGAGATGGGTGCGAGAGCGTCAGTATTAAGCGGGGGAGAATTAGATCGCGATGGGAAAAAATTCGGT
TAAGGCCAGGGGGAAAGAAAAAATATAAATTAAAACATATAGTATGGGCAAGCAGGGAGCTAGAACGATT
CGCAGTTAATCCTGGCCTGTTAGAAACATCAGAAGGCTGTAGACAAATACTGGGACAGCTACAACCATCC
CTTCAGACAGGATCAGAAGAACTTAGATCATTATATAATACAGTAGCAACCCTCTATTGTGTGCATCAAA
GGATAGAGATAAAAGACACCAAGGAAGCTTTAGACAAGATAGAGGAAGAGCAAAACAAAAGTAAGACCAC
CGCACAGCAAGCGGCCGCTGATCTTCAGACCTGGAGGAGGAGATATGAGGGACAATTGGAGAAGTGAATT
ATATAAATATAAAGTAGTAAAAATTGAACCATTAGGAGTAGCACCCACCAAGGCAAAGAGAAGAGTGGTG
CAGAGAGAAAAAAGAGCAGTGGGAATAGGAGCTTTGTTCCTTGGGTTCTTGGGAGCAGCAGGAAGCACTA
TGGGCGCAGCGTCAATGACGCTGACGGTACAGGCCAGACAATTATTGTCTGGTATAGTGCAGCAGCAGAA
CAATTTGCTGAGGGCTATTGAGGCGCAACAGCATCTGTTGCAACTCACAGTCTGGGGCATCAAGCAGCTC
CAGGCAAGAATCCTGGCTGTGGAAAGATACCTAAAGGATCAACAGCTCCTGGGGATTTGGGGTTGCTCTG
GAAAACTCATTTGCACCACTGCTGTGCCTTGGAATGCTAGTTGGAGTAATAAATCTCTGGAACAGATTTG
GAATCACACGACCTGGATGGAGTGGGACAGAGAAATTAACAATTACACAAGCTTAATACACTCCTTAATT
GAAGAATCGCAAAACCAGCAAGAAAAGAATGAACAAGAATTATTGGAATTAGATAAATGGGCAAGTTTGT
GGAATTGGTTTAACATAACAAATTGGCTGTGGTATATAAAATTATTCATAATGATAGTAGGAGGCTTGGT
AGGTTTAAGAATAGTTTTTGCTGTACTTTCTATAGTGAATAGAGTTAGGCAGGGATATTCACCATTATCG
TTTCAGACCCACCTCCCAACCCCGAGGGGACCCATGCATTGCATCTCAATTAGTCAGCAACCAGGTGTGG
AAAGTCCCCAGGCTCCCCAGCAGGCAGAAGTATGCAAAGCATGCGTCTCAATTAGTCAGCAACCATAGTC
CCGCCCCTAACTCCGCCCATCCCGCCCCTAACTCCGCCCAGTTCCGCCCATTCTCCGCCCCATGGCTGAC
TAATTTTTTTTATTTATGCAGAGGCCGAGGCCGCCTCGGCCTCTGAGCTATTCCAGAAGTAGTGAGGAGG
CTTTTTTGGAGGCCTAGGCTTTTGCAAAAAGCTTTCTAGAGGTACCACCGGAGCTTACCATGACCGAGTA
CAAGCCCACGGTGCGCCTCGCCACCCGCGACGACGTCCCCAGGGCCGTACGCACCCTCGCCGCCGCGTTC
GCCGACTACCCCGCCACGCGCCACACCGTCGATCCGGACCGCCACATCGAGCGGGTCACCGAGCTGCAAG
AACTCTTCCTCACGCGCGTCGGGCTCGACATCGGCAAGGTGTGGGTCGCGGACGACGGCGCCGCCGTGGC
GGTCTGGACCACGCCGGAGAGCGTCGAAGCGGGGGCGGTGTTCGCCGAGATCGGCCCGCGCATGGCCGAG
TTGAGCGGTTCCCGGCTGGCCGCGCAGCAACAGATGGAAGGCCTCCTGGCGCCGCACCGGCCCAAGGAGC
CCGCGTGGTTCCTGGCCACCGTCGGCGTCTCGCCCGACCACCAGGGCAAGGGTCTGGGCAGCGCCGTCGT
GCTCCCCGGAGTGGAGGCGGCCGAGCGCGCCGGGGTGCCCGCCTTCCTGGAGACCTCCGCGCCCCGCAAC
CTCCCCTTCTACGAGCGGCTCGGCTTCACCGTCACCGCCGACGTCGAGGTGCCCGAAGGACCGCGCACCT
GGTGCATGACCCGCAAGCCCGGTGCCAGTTAACGAATTCTAGATCTTGAGACAAATGGCAGTATTCATCC
ACAATTTTAAAAGAAAAGGGGGGATTGGGGGGTACAGTGCAGGGGAAAGAATAGTAGACATAATAGCAAC
AGACATACAAACTAAAGAATTACAAAAACAAATTACAAAAATTCAAAATTTTCGGGTTTATTACAGGGAC
AGCAGAGATCCACTTTGGCGCCGGCTCGAGGCCTGCAGGTGCAAAGATGGATAAAGTTTTAAACAGAGAG
GAATCTTTGCAGCTAATGGACCTTCTAGGTCTTGAAAGGAGTGGGAATTGGCTCCGGTGCCCGTCAGTGG
GCAGAGCGCACATCGCCCACAGTCCCCGAGAAGTTGGGGGGAGGGGTCGGCAATTGAACCGGTGCCTAGA
GAAGGTGGCGCGGGGTAAACTGGGAAAGTGATGTCGTGTACTGGCTCCGCCTTTTTCCCGAGGGTGGGGG
AGAACCGTATATAAGTGCAGTAGTCGCCGTGAACGTTCTTTTTCGCAACGGGTTTGCCGCCAGAACACAG
GTAAGTGCCGTGTGTGGTTCCCGCGGGCCTGGCCTCTTTACGGGTTATGGCCCTTGCGTGCCTTGAATTA
CTTCCACCTGGCTGCAGTACGTGATTCTTGATCCCGAGCTTCGGGTTGGAAGTGGGTGGGAGAGTTCGAG
GCCTTGCGCTTAAGGAGCCCCTTCGCCTCGTGCTTGAGTTGAGGCCTGGCCTGGGCGCTGGGGCCGCCGC
GTGCGAATCTGGTGGCACCTTCGCGCCTGTCTCGCTGCTTTCGATAAGTCTCTAGCCATTTAAAATTTTT
GATGACCTGCTGCGACGCTTTTTTTCTGGCAAGATAGTCTTGTAAATGCGGGCCAAGATCTGCACACTGG
TATTTCGGTTTTTGGGGCCGCGGGCGGCGACGGGGCCCGTGCGTCCCAGCGCACATGTTCGGCGAGGCGG
GGCCTGCGAGCGCGGCCACCGAGAATCGGACGGGGGTAGTCTCAAGCTGGCCGGCCTGCTCTGGTGCCTG
GCCTCGCGCCGCCGTGTATCGCCCCGCCCTGGGCGGCAAGGCTGGCCCGGTCGGCACCAGTTGCGTGAGC
GGAAAGATGGCCGCTTCCCGGCCCTGCTGCAGGGAGCTCAAAATGGAGGACGCGGCGCTCGGGAGAGCGG
GCGGGTGAGTCACCCACACAAAGGAAAAGGGCCTTTCCGTCCTCAGCCGTCGCTTCATGTGACTCCACGG
AGTACCGGGCGCCGTCCAGGCACCTCGATTAGTTCTCGAGCTTTTGGAGTACGTCGTCTTTAGGTTGGGG
GGAGGGGTTTTATGCGATGGAGTTTCCCCACACTGAGTGGGTGGAGACTGAAGTTAGGCCAGCTTGGCAC
TTGATGTAATTCTCCTTGGAATTTGCCCTTTTTGAGTTTGGATCTTGGTTCATTCTCAAGCCTCAGACAG
TGGTTCAAAGTTTTTTTCTTCCATTTCAGGTGTCGTGAGGCTAGCATCGATTGATCAACAAGTTTGTACA
AAAAAGTTGGCACCATGCCTTTAAGGGACAAATACTGTCAGACTGACCACCATCATCACGGATGCTGTGA
ACCAGTTTATATCCTGGAACCTGGAGATCCTCCTTTGTTACAGCAACCACTACAGACATCCAAATCTGGT
ATTCAACAAATAATTGAGTGCTTTCGATCAGGAACTAAACAACTTAAGCATATTTTATTAAAAGATGTGG
ACACTATTTTTGAATGTAAGTTATGCCGCAGTCTCTTCAGAGGATTACCAAATTTAATTACCCATAAAAA
ATTCTACTGCCCACCAAGTCTCCAGATGGATGACAACCTTCCTGATGTAAATGATAAACAAAGCCAAGCC
ATAAATGATCTCCTAGAAGCCATATATCCAAGTGTGGACAAACGAGAATATATTATTAAGCTAGAACCCA
TAGAAACTAATCAAAATGCAGTATTTCAATATATTTCGAGGACTGATAATCCTATTGAAGTCACAGAGTC
AAGCAGTACTCCTGAACAAACCGAAGTTCAGATACAGGAAACTAGCACTGAACAGTCAAAAACAGTACCG
GTTACAGATACAGAGGTGGAAACTGTAGAGCCCCCTCCTGTTGAGATTGTTACAGATGAAGTTGCACCTA
CATCTGATGAACAACCTCAGGAGTCGCAGGCTGACTTGGAAACTTCTGACAATTCTGATTTTGGTCACCA
GTTGATATGTTGTCTTTGTAGAAAAGAATTCAATTCTAGACGAGGTGTTCGCCGTCACATTCGAAAAGTA
CACAAGAAAAAGATGGAAGAACTAAAAAAGTACATTGAAACACGAAAGAATCCAAACCAATCCTCTAAAG
GACGCAGTAAGAATGTTCTAGTTCCATTAAGTAGGAGTTGTCCAGTATGTTGTAAATCATTTGCTACAAA
AGCGAATGTAAGGAGGCATTTTGATGAAGTTCATAGAGGACTAAGGAGGGATTCAATTACTCCTGATATA
GCAACAAAGCCTGGGCAACCTTTGTTCCTGGATTCTATTTCTCCTAAAAAATCTTTTAAGACTCGAAAAC
AAAAGTCTTCTTCAAAGGCTGAATACAATTTAACTGCATGCAAATGCCTCCTTTGCAAGAGGAAATATAG
TTCACAAATAATGCTTAAAAGACATATGCAAATTGTCCACAAGATAACTCTTTCTGGAACAAACTCTAAA
AGAGAAAAAGGCCCTAATAATACTGCCAACAGTTCAGAAATAAAAGTTAAAGTTGAACCAGCAGATTCTG
TAGAATCTTCACCCCCTTCCATTACCCATTCTCCACAGAATGAATTAAAGGGAACAAATCATTCAAATGA
AAAAAAGAACACACCGGCAGCACAGAAAAATAAAGTTAAACAAGACTCTGAAAGCCCTAAATCAACTAGT
CCGTCGGCTGCAGGTGGCCAGCAAAAAACCAGAAAACCAAAACTTTCAGCTGGCTTTGACTTTAAGCAAC
TTTACTGTAAACTTTGTAAACGTCAGTTTACTTCCAAACAGAACTTGACTAAACACATCGAGTTGCACAC
AGATGGAAATAACATTTATGTTAAATTCTACAAGTGTCCTCTTTGCACTTATGAAACTCGTCGGAAACGT
GATGTGATACGACATATAACTGTGGTTCATAAAAAGTCATCTCGTTATCTTGGGAAAATAACAGCCAGTT
TAGAGATCAGAGCTATAAAAAAGCCTATTGATTTTGTTCTAAATAAAGTGGCAAAAAGAGGCCCTTCGAG
GGATGAAGCAAAACATAGTGATTCAAAACATGATGGCACTTCTAACTCTCCTAGTAAAAAGTATGAAGTA
GCTGACGTCGGTATTGAAGTAAAAGTCACAAAAAACTTTTCTCTTCACAGATGCAATAAATGTGGAAAGG
CATTTGCCAAAAAGACTTACCTTGAACATCATAAGAAAACTCATAAGGCAAATGCTTCCAATTCACCTGA
AGGAAACAAAACCAAAGGCCGAAGTACAAGATCTAAGGCTCTTGTCTTGCCAACTTTCTTGTACAAAGTG
GTTGATATCGGTAAGCCTATCCCTAACCCTCTCCTCGGTCTCGATTCTACGTAGTAATGAACTAGTCCGT
AACTTGAAAGTATTTCGATTTCTTGGCTTTATATATCTTGTGGAAAGGACGAAACTGACACCCCATTACT
ACCTTTACGCGTTAAGTCGACAATCAACCTCTGGATTACAAAATTTGTGAAAGATTGACTGGTATTCTTA
ACTATGTTGCTCCTTTTACGCTATGTGGATACGCTGCTTTAATGCCTTTGTATCATGCTATTGCTTCCCG
TATGGCTTTCATTTTCTCCTCCTTGTATAAATCCTGGTTGCTGTCTCTTTATGAGGAGTTGTGGCCCGTT
GTCAGGCAACGTGGCGTGGTGTGCACTGTGTTTGCTGACGCAACCCCCACTGGTTGGGGCATTGCCACCA
CCTGTCAGCTCCTTTCCGGGACTTTCGCTTTCCCCCTCCCTATTGCCACGGCGGAACTCATCGCCGCCTG
CCTTGCCCGCTGCTGGACAGGGGCTCGGCTGTTGGGCACTGACAATTCCGTGGTGTTGTCGGGGAAATCA
TCGTCCTTTCCTTGGCTGCTCGCCTGTGTTGCCACCTGGATTCTGCGCGGGACGTCCTTCTGCTACGTCC
CTTCGGCCCTCAATCCAGCGGACCTTCCTTCCCGCGGCCTGCTGCCGGCTCTGCGGCCTCTTCCGCGTCT
TCGCCTTCGCCCTCAGACGAGTCGGATCTCCCTTTGGGCCGCCTCCCCGCGTCGACTTTAAGACCAATGA
CTTACAAGGCAGCTGTAGATCTTAGCCACTTTTTAAAAGAAAAGGGGGGACTGGAAGGGCTAATTCACTC
CCAACGAAGACAAGATCTGCTTTTTGCTTGTACTGGGTCTCTCTGGTTAGACCAGATCTGAGCCTGGGAG
CTCTCTGGCTAACTAGGGAACCCACTGCTTAAGCCTCAATAAAGCTTGCCTTGAGTGCTTCAAGTAGTGT
GTGCCCGTCTGTTGTGTGACTCTGGTAACTAGAGATCCCTCAGACCCTTTTAGTCAGTGTGGAAAATCTC
TAGCAGTACGTATAGTAGTTCATGTCATCTTATTATTCAGTATTTATAACTTGCAAAGAAATGAATATCA
GAGAGTGAGAGGAACTTGTTTATTGCAGCTTATAATGGTTACAAATAAAGCAATAGCATCACAAATTTCA
CAAATAAAGCATTTTTTTCACTGCATTCTAGTTGTGGTTTGTCCAAACTCATCAATGTATCTTATCATGT
CTGGCTCTAGCTATCCCGCCCCTAACTCCGCCCATCCCGCCCCTAACTCCGCCCAGTTCCGCCCATTCTC
CGCCCCATGGCTGACTAATTTTTTTTATTTATGCAGAGGCCGAGGCCGCCTCGGCCTCTGAGCTATTCCA
GAAGTAGTGAGGAGGCTTTTTTGGAGGCCTAGGGACGTACCCAATTCGCCCTATAGTGAGTCGTATTACG
CGCGCTCACTGGCCGTCGTTTTACAACGTCGTGACTGGGAAAACCCTGGCGTTACCCAACTTAATCGCCT
TGCAGCACATCCCCCTTTCGCCAGCTGGCGTAATAGCGAAGAGGCCCGCACCGATCGCCCTTCCCAACAG
TTGCGCAGCCTGAATGGCGAATGGG
[124 nt withheld, positions 7796-7919]
C
[91 nt withheld, positions 7921-8011]
A
[49 nt withheld, positions 8013-8061]
CCTTTGACGTTGGAGTCCACGTTCTTT
[37 nt withheld, positions 8089-8125]
ACCCTATCTCGGTCTATTCTTTTGATTTATAAGGGATTTTGCCGATTTCGGCCTATTGGTTAAAAAATGA
GCTGATTTAACAAAAATTTAACGCGAATTTTAACAAAATATTAACGCTTACAATTTAGGTGGCACTTTTC
GGGGAAATGTGCGCGGAACCCCTATTTGTTTATTTTTCTAAATACATTCAAATATGTATCCGCTCATGAG
ACAATAACCCTGATAAATGCTTCAATAATATTGAAAAAGGAAGAGTATGAGTATTCAACATTTCCGTGTC
GCCCTTATTCCCTTTTTTGCGGCATTTTGCCTTCCTGTTTTTGCTCACCCAGAAACGCTGGTGAAAGTAA
AAGATGCTGAAGATCAGTTGGGTGCACGAGTGGGTTACATCGAACTGGATCTCAACAGCGGTAAGATCCT
TGAGAGTTTTCGCCCCGAAGAACGTTTTCCAATGATGAGCACTTTTAAAGTTCTGCTATGTGGCGCGGTA
TTATCCCGTATTGACGCCGGGCAAGAGCAACTCGGTCGCCGCATACACTATTCTCAGAATGACTTGGTTG
AGTACTCACCAGTCACAGAAAAGCATCTTACGGATGGCATGACAGTAAGAGAATTATGCAGTGCTGCCAT
AACCATGAGTGATAACACTGCGGCCAACTTACTTCTGACAACGATCGGAGGACCGAAGGAGCTAACCGCT
TTTTTGCACAACATGGGGGATCATGTAACTCGCCTTGATCGTTGGGAACCGGAGCTGAATGAAGCCATAC
CAAACGACGAGCGTGACACCACGATGCCTGTAGCAATGGCAACAACGTTGCGCAAACTATTAACTGGCGA
ACTACTTACTCTAGCTTCCCGGCAACAATTAATAGACTGGATGGAGGCGGATAAAGTTGCAGGACCACTT
CTGCGCTCGGCCCTTCCGGCTGGCTGGTTTATTGCTGATAAATCTGGAGCCGGTGAGCGTGGGTCTCGCG
GTATCATTGCAGCACTGGGGCCAGATGGTAAGCCCTCCCGTATCGTAGTTATCTACACGACGGGGAGTCA
GGCAACTATGGATGAACGAAATAGACAGATCGCTGAGATAGGTGCCTCACTGATTAAGCATTGGTAACTG
TCAGACCAAGTTTACTCATATATACTTTAGATTGATTTAAAACTTCATTTTTAATTTAAAAGGATCTAGG
TGAAGATCCTTTTTGATAATCTCATGACCAAAATCCCTTAACGTGAGTTTTCGTTCCACTGAGCGTCAGA
CCCCGTAGAAAAGATCAAAGGATCTTCTTGAGATCCTTTTTTTCTGCGCGTAATCTGCTGCTTGCAAACA
AAAAAACCACCGCTACCAGCGGTGGTTTGTTTGCCGGATCAAGAGCTACCAACTCTTTTTCCGAAGGTAA
CTGGCTTCAGCAGAGCGCAGATACCAAATACTGTTCTTCTAGTGTAGCCGTAGTTAGGCCACCACTTCAA
GAACTCTGTAGCACCGCCTACATACCTCGCTCTGCTAATCCTGTTACCAGTGGCTGCTGCCAGTGGCGAT
AAGTCGTGTCTTACCGGGTTGGACTCAAGACGATAGTTACCGGATAAGGCGCAGCGGTCGGGCTGAACGG
GGGGTTCGTGCACACAGCCCAGCTTGGAGCGAACGACCTACACCGAACTGAGATACCTACAGCGTGAGCT
ATGAGAAAGCGCCACGCTTCCCGAAGGGAGAAAGGCGGACAGGTATCCGGTAAGCGGCAGGGTCGGAACA
GGAGAGCGCACGAGGGAGCTTCCAGGGGGAAACGCCTGGTATCTTTATAGTCCTGTCGGGTTTCGCCACC
TCTGACTTGAGCGTCGATTTTTGTGATGCTCGTCAGGGGGGCGGAGCCTATGGAAAAACGCCAGCAACGC
GGCCTTTTTACGGTTCCTGGCCTTTTGCTGGCCTTTTGCTCACATGTTCTTTCCTGCGTTATCCCCTGAT
TCTGTGGATAACCGTATTACCGCCTTTGAGTGAGCTGATACCGCTCGCCGCAGCCGAACGACCGAGCGCA
GCGAGTCAGTGAGCGAGGAAGCGGAAGAGCGCCCAATACGCAAACCGCCTCTCCCCGCGCGTTGGCCGAT
TCATTAATGCAGCTGGCACGACAGGTTTCCCGACTGGAAAGCGGGCAGTGAGCGCAACGCAATTAATGTG
AGTTAGCTCACTCATTAGGCACCCCAGGCTTTACACTTTATGCTTCCGGCTCGTATGTTGTGTGGAATTG
TGAGCGGATAACAATTTCACACAGGAAACAGCTATGACCATGATTACGCCAAGCGCGCAATTAACCCTCA
CTAAAGGGAACAAAAGCTGGAGCTGCAAGC
