>Addgene plasmid #144733 | TFORF3257 | depositor partial sequence | sequence record 286314 | Insert
ATCGATTGATCAACAAGTTTGTACAAAAAAGTTGGCACCATGCCTTTAAGGGACAAATACTGTCAGACTG
ACCACCATCATCACGGATGCTGTGAACCAGTTTATATCCTGGAACCTGGAGATCCTCCTTTGTTACAGCA
ACCACTACAGACATCCAAATCTGGTATTCAACAAATAATTGAGTGCTTTCGATCAGGAACTAAACAACTT
AAGCATATTTTATTAAAAGATGTGGACACTATTTTTGAATGTAAGTTATGCCGCAGTCTCTTCAGAGGAT
TACCAAATTTAATTACCCATAAAAAATTCTACTGCCCACCAAGTCTCCAGATGGATGACAACCTTCCTGA
TGTAAATGATAAACAAAGCCAAGCCATAAATGATCTCCTAGAAGCCATATATCCAAGTGTGGACAAACGA
GAATATATTATTAAGCTAGAACCCATAGAAACTAATCAAAATGCAGTATTTCAATATATTTCGAGGACTG
ATAATCCTATTGAAGTCACAGAGTCAAGCAGTACTCCTGAACAAACCGAAGTTCAGATACAGGAAACTAG
CACTGAACAGTCAAAAACAGTACCGGTTACAGATACAGAGGTGGAAACTGTAGAGCCCCCTCCTGTTGAG
ATTGTTACAGATGAAGTTGCACCTACATCTGATGAACAACCTCAGGAGTCGCAGGCTGACTTGGAAACTT
CTGACAATTCTGATTTTGGTCACCAGTTGATATGTTGTCTTTGTAGAAAAGAATTCAATTCTAGACGAGG
TGTTCGCCGTCACATTCGAAAAGTACACAAGAAAAAGATGGAAGAACTAAAAAAGTACATTGAAACACGA
AAGAATCCAAACCAATCCTCTAAAGGACGCAGTAAGAATGTTCTAGTTCCATTAAGTAGGAGTTGTCCAG
TATGTTGTAAATCATTTGCTACAAAAGCGAATGTAAGGAGGCATTTTGATGAAGTTCATAGAGGACTAAG
GAGGGATTCAATTACTCCTGATATAGCAACAAAGCCTGGGCAACCTTTGTTCCTGGATTCTATTTCTCCT
AAAAAATCTTTTAAGACTCGAAAACAAAAGTCTTCTTCAAAGGCTGAATACAATTTAACTGCATGCAAAT
GCCTCCTTTGCAAGAGGAAATATAGTTCACAAATAATGCTTAAAAGACATATGCAAATTGTCCACAAGAT
AACTCTTTCTGGAACAAACTCTAAAAGAGAAAAAGGCCCTAATAATACTGCCAACAGTTCAGAAATAAAA
GTTAAAGTTGAACCAGCAGATTCTGTAGAATCTTCACCCCCTTCCATTACCCATTCTCCACAGAATGAAT
TAAAGGGAACAAATCATTCAAATGAAAAAAAGAACACACCGGCAGCACAGAAAAATAAAGTTAAACAAGA
CTCTGAAAGCCCTAAATCAACTAGTCCGTCGGCTGCAGGTGGCCAGCAAAAAACCAGAAAACCAAAACTT
TCAGCTGGCTTTGACTTTAAGCAACTTTACTGTAAACTTTGTAAACGTCAGTTTACTTCCAAACAGAACT
TGACTAAACACATCGAGTTGCACACAGATGGAAATAACATTTATGTTAAATTCTACAAGTGTCCTCTTTG
CACTTATGAAACTCGTCGGAAACGTGATGTGATACGACATATAACTGTGGTTCATAAAAAGTCATCTCGT
TATCTTGGGAAAATAACAGCCAGTTTAGAGATCAGAGCTATAAAAAAGCCTATTGATTTTGTTCTAAATA
AAGTGGCAAAAAGAGGCCCTTCGAGGGATGAAGCAAAACATAGTGATTCAAAACATGATGGCACTTCTAA
CTCTCCTAGTAAAAAGTATGAAGTAGCTGACGTCGGTATTGAAGTAAAAGTCACAAAAAACTTTTCTCTT
CACAGATGCAATAAATGTGGAAAGGCATTTGCCAAAAAGACTTACCTTGAACATCATAAGAAAACTCATA
AGGCAAATGCTTCCAATTCACCTGAAGGAAACAAAACCAAAGGCCGAAGTACAAGATCTAAGGCTCTTGT
CTTGCCAACTTTCTTGTACAAAGTGGTTGATATCGGTAAGCCTATCCCTAACCCTCTCCTCGGTCTCGAT
TCTACGTAGTAATGAACTAGTCCGTAACTTGAAAGTATTTCGATTTCTTGGCTTTATATATCTTGTGGAA
AGGACGAAACTGACACCCCATTACTACCTTT
