>Addgene plasmid #144733 | TFORF3257 | depositor partial sequence | sequence record 286315 | Barcode
AACTGACACCCCATTACTACCTTT
